>Addgene plasmid #123733 | MTK3_018 | addgene full sequence | sequence record 248668 | Addgene NGS Result
GAAAATCTCGATAACTCAAAAAATACGCCCGGTAGTGATCTTATTTCATTATGGTGAAAGTTGGAACCTC
TTACGTGCCCGATCAATCATGACCAAAATCCCTTAACGTGAGTTTTCGTTCCACTGAGCGTCAGACCCCG
TAGAAAAGATCAAAGGATCTTCTTGAGATCCTTTTTTTCTGCGCGTAATCTGCTGCTTGCAAACAAAAAA
ACCACCGCTACCAGCGGTGGTTTGTTTGCCGGATCAAGAGCTACCAACTCTTTTTCCGAAGGTAACTGGC
TTCAGCAGAGCGCAGATACCAAATACTGTTCTTCTAGTGTAGCCGTAGTTAGGCCACCACTTCAAGAACT
CTGTAGCACCGCCTACATACCTCGCTCTGCTAATCCTGTTACCAGTGGCTGCTGCCAGTGGCGATAAGTC
GTGTCTTACCGGGTTGGACTCAAGACGATAGTTACCGGATAAGGCGCAGCGGTCGGGCTGAACGGGGGGT
TCGTGCACACAGCCCAGCTTGGAGCGAACGACCTACACCGAACTGAGATACCTACAGCGTGAGCTATGAG
AAAGCGCCACGCTTCCCGAAGGGAGAAAGGCGGACAGGTATCCGGTAAGCGGCAGGGTCGGAACAGGAGA
GCGCACGAGGGAGCTTCCAGGGGGAAACGCCTGGTATCTTTATAGTCCTGTCGGGTTTCGCCACCTCTGA
CTTGAGCGTCGATTTTTGTGATGCTCGTCAGGGGGGCGGAGCCTATGGAAAAACGCCAGCAACGCGGCCT
TTTTACGGTTCCTGGCCTTTTGCTGGCCTTTTGCTCACATGTTCTTTCCTGCGTTATCCCCTGATTCTGT
GGATAACCGTAGTCGGTCTCATATGGACAAGAAGTACAGCATCGGCCTGGCCATCGGCACCAACTCTGTG
GGCTGGGCCGTGATCACCGACGAGTACAAGGTGCCCAGCAAGAAATTCAAGGTGCTGGGCAACACCGACC
GGCACAGCATCAAGAAGAACCTGATCGGAGCCCTGCTGTTCGACAGCGGCGAAACAGCCGAGGCCACCCG
GCTGAAGAGAACCGCCAGAAGAAGATACACCAGACGGAAGAACCGGATCTGCTATCTGCAAGAGATCTTC
AGCAACGAGATGGCCAAGGTGGACGACAGCTTCTTCCACAGACTGGAAGAGTCCTTCCTGGTGGAAGAGG
ATAAGAAGCACGAGCGGCACCCCATCTTCGGCAACATCGTGGACGAGGTGGCCTACCACGAGAAGTACCC
CACCATCTACCACCTGAGAAAGAAACTGGTGGACAGCACCGACAAGGCCGACCTGCGGCTGATCTATCTG
GCCCTGGCCCACATGATCAAGTTCCGGGGCCACTTCCTGATCGAGGGCGACCTGAACCCCGACAACAGCG
ACGTGGACAAGCTGTTCATCCAGCTGGTGCAGACCTACAACCAGCTGTTCGAGGAAAACCCCATCAACGC
CAGCGGAGGTGGCGGAAGCGGCGGTGGGGGAAGC
[270 nt withheld, positions 1505-1774]
GGAGGTAGCCTCGAGCCATCTGCTGGAGACATGAGAGCTGCCAACCTTTGGCCAAGCCCGCTCATGATCA
AACGCTCTAAGAAGAACAGCCTGGCCTTGTCCCTGACGGCCGACCAGATGGTCAGTGCCTTGTTGGATGC
TGAGCCCCCCATACTCTATTCCGAGTATGATCCTACCAGACCCTTCAGTGAAGCTTCGATGATGGGCTTA
CTGACCAACCTGGCAGACAGGGAGCTGGTTCACATGATCAACTGGGCGAAGAGGGTGCCAGGCTTTGTGG
ATTTGACCCTCCATGATCAGGTCCACCTTCTAGAATGTGCCTGGCTAGAGATCCTGATGATTGGTCTTGT
CTGGCGCTCCATGGAGCACCCAGTGAAGCTACTGTTTGCTCCTAACTTGCTCTTGGACAGGAACCAGGGA
AAATGTGTAGAGGGCATGGTGGAGATCTTCGACATGCTGCTGGCTACATCATCTCGGTTCCGCATGATGA
ATCTGCAGGGAGAGGAGTTTGTGTGCCTCAAATCTATTATTTTGCTTAATTCTGGAGTGTACACATTTCT
GTCCAGCACCCTGAAGTCTCTGGAAGAGAAGGACCATATCCACCGAGTCCTGGACAAGATCACAGACACT
TTGATCCACCTGATGGCCAAGGCAGGCCTGACCCTGCAGCAGCAGCACCAGCGGCTGGCCCAGCTCCTCC
TCATCCTCTCCCACATCAGGCACATGAGTAACAAAGGCATGGAGCATCTGTACAGCATGAAGTGCAAGAA
CGTGGTGCCCCTCTATGACCTGCTGCTGGAGGCGGCGGACGCCCACCGCCTACATGCGCCCACTAGCCGT
GGAGGGGCATCCGTGGAGGAGACAGACCAAAGCCACTTGGCCACTGCGGGCTCTACTTCATCGCATTCCT
TGCAAAAGTATTACATCACGGGGGAGGCAGAGGGTTTCCCTGCCACAGCTGGATCCTGAGACCAGACCAA
TAAAAAACGCCCGGCGGCAACCGAGCGTTCTGAACAAATCCAGATGGAGTTCTGAGGTCATTACTGGATC
TATCAACAGGAGTCCAAGCGAGCTCGATATCAAATTACGCCCCGCCCTGCCACTCATCGCAGTACTGTTG
TAATTCATTAAGCATTCTGCCGACATGGAAGCCATCACAAACGGCATGATGAACCTGAATCGCCAGCGGC
ATCAGCACCTTGTCGCCTTGCGTATAATATTTGCCCATGGTGAAAACGGGGGCGAAGAAGTTGTCCATAT
TGGCCACGTTTAAATCAAAACTGGTGAAACTCACCCAGGGATTGGCTGAAACGAAAAACATATTCTCAAT
AAACCCTTTAGGGAAATAGGCCAGGTTTTCACCGTAACACGCCACATCTTGCGAATATATGTGTAGAAAC
TGCCGGAAATCGTCGTGGTATTCACTCCAGAGCGATGAAAACGTTTCAGTTTGCTCATGGAAAACGGTGT
AACAAGGGTGAACACTATCCCATATCACCAGCTCACCGTCTTTCATTGCCATACGAAATTCCGGATGAGC
ATTCATCAGGCGGGCAAGAATGTGAATAAAGGCCGGATAAAACTTGTGCTTATTTTTCTTTACGGTCTTT
AAAAAGGCCGTAATATCCAGCTGAACGGTCTGGTTATAGGTACATTGAGCAACTGACTGAAATGCCTCAA
AATGTTCTTTACGATGCCATTGGGATATATCAACGGTGGTATATCCAGTGATTTTTTTCTCCATTTTAGC
TTCCTTAGCTCCT
Features (pLannotate 1.2.2; 7 found; start..end, strand, type, name):
    163..751     +  rep_origin     ori: high-copy-number ColE1/pMB1/pBR322/pUC origin of replication
    866..1476    +  CDS            dCas9(N) (fragment): N-terminal portion of catalytically inactive Streptococcus pyogenes dCas9 carrying the D10A mutation (Zetsche et al., 2015)
   1505..1774    +  CDS            MTOR (fragment) (sequence withheld): MTOR_HUMAN - Also known as FRAP, FRAP1, FRAP2, RAFT1, RAPT1. Experimental evidence at protein level: Swiss-Prot protein existence level 1. Serine/threonine protein kinase which is a central regulator of cellular metabolism, growth and survival in response to hormones, growth factors, nutrients, energy and stress signals (PubMed:12087098, PubMed:12150925, PubMed:12150926, PubMed:12231510, PubMed:12718876, PubMed:14651849, PubMed:15268862, PubMed:15467718, PubMed:15545625, PubMed:15718470, PubMed:18497260, PubMed:18762023, PubMed:18925875, PubMed:20516213, PubMed:20537536, PubMed:21659604, PubMe
   1796..2731    +  CDS            ERT2: mutated ligand-binding domain of the human estrogen receptor (Feil et al., 1997)
   2754..2788    -  terminator     lambda t0 terminator: minimal transcription terminator from phage lambda (Scholtissek and Grosse, 1987)
   2862..3518    -  CDS            cat: CAT_ECOLX - Experimental evidence at protein level: Swiss-Prot protein existence level 1. This enzyme is an effector of chloramphenicol resistance in bacteria. From Escherichia coli. This protein is used as a marker in many commonly used cloning vectors, such as pACYC184.
   3519..79      -  promoter       cat promoter (across the origin): promoter of the E. coli cat gene encoding chloramphenicol acetyltransferase
