[The description below was written by a language model from this plasmid's Addgene catalogue record and pLannotate feature annotations shown in this document.]
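Description:
MTK3_018 is a small (about 3.5 kb) part plasmid from the Mammalian Toolkit (MTK), a modular hierarchical cloning system for assembling genetic circuits for mammalian cells. It is built on the MTK0_027 part-entry backbone, into which the insert was placed through BsmBI sites that were destroyed during cloning. Although catalogued as a mammalian expression vector, the annotated features show only bacterial maintenance elements around the part: a high-copy ColE1/pUC-type origin of replication and a chloramphenicol acetyltransferase gene with its own cat promoter and a lambda t0 terminator. No mammalian promoter or polyadenylation signal is annotated. This fits its role as a Type 3 part, a position generally reserved for coding sequences that are later combined with promoter and terminator parts to form a complete transcription unit.

The payload is a synthetic fusion, spdCas9(1-204)-frb-D10A-ERT2. It consists of an N-terminal fragment of catalytically inactive Streptococcus pyogenes Cas9 carrying the D10A mutation, followed by a fragment of human MTOR corresponding to the FRB rapamycin-binding domain, and then ERT2, the mutated ligand-binding domain of the human estrogen receptor. In this kind of design, FRB mediates rapamycin-induced dimerisation with a partner-tagged complementary half of dCas9, while ERT2 normally retains a fusion protein in the cytoplasm until tamoxifen-type ligands permit nuclear entry. Reconstitution of functional dCas9 is therefore gated by two small molecules. The C-terminal half is not on this plasmid and must be supplied from a separate construct. The part is intended for building drug-inducible, dCas9-based regulatory circuits in mammalian cells.
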