Addgene plasmid #123733: MTK3_018
Purpose: Encodes rapamycin and tamoxifen activated split-dCAS9 (N-terminal) as a Type 3 part to be used in the MTK system
Depositing lab: Hana El-Samad. Depositing organization: University of California, San Francisco (UCSF). Publication: A Toolkit for Rapid Modular Construction of Biological Circuits in Mammalian Cells. Fonseca JP, Bonny AR, Kumar GR, Ng AH, Town J, Wu QC, Aslankoohi E, Chen SY, Dods G, Harrigan P, Osimiri LC, Kistler AL, El-Samad H. ACS Synth Biol. 2019 Nov 15;8(11):2593-2606. doi: 10.1021/acssynbio.9b00322. Epub 2019 Nov 5. PubMed 31686495.
Backbone
  Vector backbone: MTK0_027
  Vector type: Mammalian Expression
Growth in bacteria
  Bacterial resistance: Chloramphenicol, 25 μg/mL
  Growth temperature: 37°C
  Growth strain: DH5alpha
  Copy number: Unknown
Gene/Insert
  Gene/Insert name: spdCas9(1-204)-frb-D10A-ERT2
  Species: Synthetic
  Cloning method: Restriction Enzyme; 5′ cloning site BsmBI (destroyed during cloning); 3′ cloning site BsmBI (destroyed during cloning)
Terms and licenses: Academic/Nonprofit Terms; Industry Terms: Not Available to Industry
Depositor comments: Type 3 parts are generally reserved for coding sequences in the MTK. Part sequence is from 10.1038/ncomms12009 Please visit https://www.biorxiv.org/content/10.1101/506188v2 for BioRxiv preprint
How to cite: MTK3_018 was a gift from Hana El-Samad (Addgene plasmid # 123733 ; http://n2t.net/addgene:123733 ; RRID:Addgene_123733)
